Addgene plasmid #143362: TFORF2930
Purpose: Lentiviral vector for overexpressing transcription factor ORFs with unique 24-bp barcodes. Barcodes facilitate identification of transcription factors in pooled screens.
Depositing lab: Feng Zhang. Depositing organization: Broad Institute. Publication: A transcription factor atlas of directed differentiation. Joung J, Ma S, Tay T, Geiger-Schuller KR, Kirchgatterer PC, Verdine VK, Guo B, Arias-Garcia MA, Allen WE, Singh A, Kuksenko O, Abudayyeh OO, Gootenberg JS, Fu Z, Macrae RK, Buenrostro JD, Regev A, Zhang F. Cell. 2023 Jan 5;186(1):209-229.e26. doi: 10.1016/j.cell.2022.11.026. PubMed 36608654.
Backbone
  Vector backbone: pLX_TRC317
  Backbone manufacturer: Broad Institute Genetic Perturbation Platform
  Backbone size w/o insert (bp): 8264
  Vector type: Mammalian Expression, Lentiviral
  Selectable markers: Puromycin
Growth in bacteria
  Bacterial resistance: Ampicillin, 100 μg/mL
  Growth temperature: 37°C
  Growth strain: NEB Stable
  Copy number: High Copy
Gene/Insert
  Gene/Insert name: NFIX
  Species: H. sapiens (human)
  Insert size (bp): 1403
  Entrez Gene: NFIX (a.k.a. CTF, MALNS, MRSHSS, NF-I/X, NF1-X, NF1A, SOTOS2)
  Promoter: EF1a
  Cloning method: Unknown
  Sequencing primers: 5′ GGGTGGAGACTGAAGTTAGGCCAG; 3′ CACATAGCGTAAAAGGAGCAACATAG
Terms and licenses: Academic/Nonprofit Terms; Industry Terms: Not Available to Industry
Depositor comments: NM_001271044,ENST00000587760 . The transcription factor ORF portion of this plasmid was synthesized by Genewiz. Please test multiple small colonies in case of plasmid recombination. To make this collection available in a timely manner, a portion of this collection was not fully sequenced by Addgene. If an Addgene verified full plasmid sequence is not available, please contact us prior to placing an order to request the full sequence.
How to cite: TFORF2930 was a gift from Feng Zhang (Addgene plasmid # 143362 ; http://n2t.net/addgene:143362 ; RRID:Addgene_143362)
