[The description below was written by a language model from this plasmid's Addgene catalogue record and pLannotate feature annotations shown in this document.]
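Description:
TFORF2930 is a third-generation-style, self-inactivating lentiviral expression plasmid built on the pLX_TRC317 backbone, designed to overexpress the human transcription factor NFIX in mammalian cells. It belongs to a large barcoded transcription factor ORF collection in which each construct carries a unique 24-bp barcode, so that individual factors can be identified by sequencing in pooled overexpression screens, such as those aimed at directed differentiation. In bacteria the plasmid replicates from a high-copy ColE1/pUC-type origin and is selected with ampicillin through the β-lactamase gene. An f1 origin and remnants of lac and T7/T3 cloning-vector sequence are also present. The depositor warns that recombination can occur, as is common for LTR-containing plasmids.

The viral genome is transcribed from an RSV promoter fused to a truncated HIV-1 5' LTR, followed by the Ψ packaging signal, a partial gag sequence and the RRE for Rev-dependent nuclear export. Within the transfer cassette, an SV40 early promoter drives the puromycin N-acetyltransferase gene for selection of transduced cells. A cPPT/CTS element that aids nuclear import sits just upstream of the EF-1α promoter, which drives the synthesized NFIX ORF of about 1.4 kb. The annotation tool splits this ORF into a mouse-like and a human fragment, which most likely reflects the high conservation of the protein rather than a chimera, since the record lists a human transcript. A WPRE downstream enhances transcript expression, and the ΔU3 3' LTR inactivates LTR promoter activity after integration. The barcode is not annotated in the feature table, so its exact position is not stated, and no epitope tag is recorded.
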