Features (pLannotate 1.2.2; 32 found; start..end, strand, type, name):
      1..1179    +  promoter       EF-1α promoter: strong constitutive promoter for human elongation factor EF-1α
   1193..2425    +  CDS            Nfix (fragment): NFIX_MOUSE - Experimental evidence at protein level: Swiss-Prot protein existence level 1. Recognizes and binds the palindromic sequence 5'- TTGGCNNNNNGCCAA-3' present in viral and cellular promoters and in the origin of replication of adenovirus type 2. These proteins are individually capable of activating transcription and replication. Isoform NFIX1 acts as a transcriptional activator while isoform NFIX3 acts as a repressor. From Mus musculus (Mouse).
   2425..2496    +  CDS            NFIX (fragment): NFIX_HUMAN - Experimental evidence at protein level: Swiss-Prot protein existence level 1. Recognizes and binds the palindromic sequence 5'- TTGGCNNNNNGCCAA-3' present in viral and cellular promoters and in the origin of replication of adenovirus type 2. These proteins are individually capable of activating transcription and replication. From Homo sapiens (Human).
   2510..2563    +  promoter       U6 promoter (fragment): RNA polymerase III promoter for human U6 snRNA
   2605..3193    +  misc_feature   WPRE: woodchuck hepatitis virus posttranscriptional regulatory element
   3244..3263    +  misc_feature   cPPT/CTS (fragment): central polypurine tract and central termination sequence of HIV-1
   3265..3498    +  LTR            3' LTR (ΔU3): self-inactivating 3' long terminal repeat (LTR) from HIV-1
   3576..3697    +  polyA_signal   SV40 poly(A) signal: SV40 polyadenylation signal
   3737..3872    +  rep_origin     SV40 ori: SV40 origin of replication
   3893..3911    -  promoter       T7 promoter: promoter for bacteriophage T7 RNA polymerase
   3919..4074    +  CDS            lacZα (fragment): LacZα fragment of β-galactosidase; lacZ fragment
   4079..4507    +  rep_origin     f1 ori (sequence partly withheld): f1 bacteriophage origin of replication; arrow indicates direction of (+) strand synthesis
   4560..4664    +  promoter       AmpR promoter: bla
   4665..5525    +  CDS            AmpR: β-lactamase; bla; confers resistance to ampicillin, carbenicillin, and related antibiotics
   5696..6284    +  rep_origin     ori: high-copy-number ColE1/pMB1/pBR322/pUC origin of replication
   6467..6559    +  CDS            lacI (fragment): lac repressor; lacI; The lac repressor binds to the lac operator to inhibit transcription in E. coli. This inhibition can be relieved by adding lactose or isopropyl-β-D-thiogalactopyranoside (IPTG).
   6572..6593    +  protein_bind   CAP binding site: CAP binding activates transcription in the presence of cAMP. E. coli catabolite activator protein
   6608..6638    +  promoter       lac promoter: promoter for the E. coli lac operon
   6646..6662    +  protein_bind   lac operator: The lac repressor binds to the lac operator to inhibit transcription in E. coli. This inhibition can be relieved by adding lactose or isopropyl-β-D-thiogalactopyranoside (IPTG). lac repressor encoded by lacI
   6707..6725    +  promoter       T3 promoter: promoter for bacteriophage T3 RNA polymerase
   6753..6979    +  promoter       RSV promoter: Rous sarcoma virus enhancer/promoter
   6980..7160    +  LTR            5' LTR (truncated): truncated 5' long terminal repeat (LTR) from HIV-1
   7207..7332    +  misc_feature   HIV-1 Ψ: packaging signal of human immunodeficiency virus type 1
   7316..7679    +  CDS            HIV-1 gag (fragment): gag protein from human immunodeficiency virus 1; gag
   7825..8058    +  misc_feature   RRE: The Rev response element (RRE) of HIV-1 allows for Rev-dependent mRNA export from the nucleus to the cytoplasm.
   8435..8461    +  CDS            Rev (fragment): human immunodeficiency virus 1 (HIV-1) Rev protein; rev; enhances nuclear export of unspliced and incompletely spliced viral mRNAs
   8468..8491    +  promoter       SV40 promoter (fragment): SV40 early promoter
   8492..8563    +  promoter       SV40 promoter (fragment): SV40 enhancer and early promoter
   8587..8722    +  rep_origin     SV40 ori: SV40 origin of replication
   8768..9364    +  CDS            PuroR (fragment): puromycin N-acetyltransferase; pac from Streptomyces; confers resistance to puromycin
   9413..9530    +  misc_feature   cPPT/CTS: central polypurine tract and central termination sequence of HIV-1
   9595..9661    +  CDS            small t antigen (fragment): SV40 (simian virus 40) small t antigen
>Addgene plasmid #143362 | TFORF2930 | addgene full sequence | sequence record 353772 | Addgene NGS Result
GGCTCCGGTGCCCGTCAGTGGGCAGAGCGCACATCGCCCACAGTCCCCGAGAAGTTGGGGGGAGGGGTCG
GCAATTGAACCGGTGCCTAGAGAAGGTGGCGCGGGGTAAACTGGGAAAGTGATGTCGTGTACTGGCTCCG
CCTTTTTCCCGAGGGTGGGGGAGAACCGTATATAAGTGCAGTAGTCGCCGTGAACGTTCTTTTTCGCAAC
GGGTTTGCCGCCAGAACACAGGTAAGTGCCGTGTGTGGTTCCCGCGGGCCTGGCCTCTTTACGGGTTATG
GCCCTTGCGTGCCTTGAATTACTTCCACCTGGCTGCAGTACGTGATTCTTGATCCCGAGCTTCGGGTTGG
AAGTGGGTGGGAGAGTTCGAGGCCTTGCGCTTAAGGAGCCCCTTCGCCTCGTGCTTGAGTTGAGGCCTGG
CCTGGGCGCTGGGGCCGCCGCGTGCGAATCTGGTGGCACCTTCGCGCCTGTCTCGCTGCTTTCGATAAGT
CTCTAGCCATTTAAAATTTTTGATGACCTGCTGCGACGCTTTTTTTCTGGCAAGATAGTCTTGTAAATGC
GGGCCAAGATCTGCACACTGGTATTTCGGTTTTTGGGGCCGCGGGCGGCGACGGGGCCCGTGCGTCCCAG
CGCACATGTTCGGCGAGGCGGGGCCTGCGAGCGCGGCCACCGAGAATCGGACGGGGGTAGTCTCAAGCTG
GCCGGCCTGCTCTGGTGCCTGGCCTCGCGCCGCCGTGTATCGCCCCGCCCTGGGCGGCAAGGCTGGCCCG
GTCGGCACCAGTTGCGTGAGCGGAAAGATGGCCGCTTCCCGGCCCTGCTGCAGGGAGCTCAAAATGGAGG
ACGCGGCGCTCGGGAGAGCGGGCGGGTGAGTCACCCACACAAAGGAAAAGGGCCTTTCCGTCCTCAGCCG
TCGCTTCATGTGACTCCACGGAGTACCGGGCGCCGTCCAGGCACCTCGATTAGTTCTCGAGCTTTTGGAG
TACGTCGTCTTTAGGTTGGGGGGAGGGGTTTTATGCGATGGAGTTTCCCCACACTGAGTGGGTGGAGACT
GAAGTTAGGCCAGCTTGGCACTTGATGTAATTCTCCTTGGAATTTGCCCTTTTTGAGTTTGGATCTTGGT
TCATTCTCAAGCCTCAGACAGTGGTTCAAAGTTTTTTTCTTCCATTTCAGGTGTCGTGAGGCTAGCACCG
CCACCATGGATGAGTTCCACCCGTTCATCGAGGCACTGCTGCCTCACGTCCGCGCTTTCTCCTACACCTG
GTTCAACCTGCAGGCGCGGAAGCGCAAGTACTTCAAGAAGCATGAAAAGCGGATGTCGAAGGACGAGGAG
CGGGCGGTGAAGGACGAGCTGCTGGGCGAGAAGCCCGAGATCAAGCAGAAGTGGGCATCCCGGCTGCTGG
CCAAGCTGCGCAAGGACATCCGGCCCGAGTTCCGCGAGGACTTCGTGCTGACCATCACGGGCAAGAAGCC
CCCCTGCTGCGTGCTCTCCAACCCCGACCAGAAGGGCAAGATCCGGCGGATTGACTGCCTGCGCCAGGCT
GACAAGGTGTGGCGGCTGGACCTGGTCATGGTGATTTTGTTTAAGGGGATCCCCCTGGAAAGTACTGATG
GGGAGCGGCTCTACAAGTCGCCTCAGTGCTCGAACCCCGGCCTGTGCGTCCAGCCACATCACATTGGAGT
CACAATCAAAGAACTGGATCTTTATCTGGCTTACTTTGTCCACACTCCGGAATCCGGACAATCAGATAGT
TCAAACCAGCAAGGAGATGCGGACATCAAACCACTGCCCAACGGGCACTTAAGTTTCCAGGACTGTTTTG
TGACTTCCGGGGTCTGGAATGTGACGGAGCTGGTGAGAGTATCACAGACTCCTGTTGCAACAGCATCAGG
GCCCAACTTCTCCCTGGCGGACCTGGAGAGTCCCAGCTACTACAACATCAACCAGGTGACCCTGGGGCGG
CGGTCCATCACCTCCCCTCCTTCCACCAGCACCACCAAGCGCCCCAAGTCCATCGATGACAGTGAGATGG
AGAGCCCTGTTGATGACGTGTTCTATCCCGGGACAGGCCGTTCCCCAGCAGCTGGCAGCAGCCAGTCCAG
CGGGTGGCCCAACGATGTGGATGCAGGCCCGGCTTCTCTAAAGAAGTCAGGAAAGCTGGACTTCTGCAGT
GCCCTCTCCTCTCAGGGCAGCTCCCCGCGCATGGCTTTCACCCACCACCCGCTGCCTGTGCTTGCTGGAG
TCAGACCAGGGAGCCCCCGGGCCACAGCATCAGCCCTGCACTTCCCCTCCACGTCCATCATCCAGCAGTC
GAGCCCGTATTTCACGCACCCGACCATCCGCTACCACCACCACCACGGGCAGGACTCACTGAAGGAGTTT
GTGCAGTTTGTGTGCTCGGATGGCTCGGGCCAGGCCACCGGACAGCATTCGCAACGACAGGCGCCTCCTC
TGCCAACCGGTTTGTCAGCATCGGACCCCGGGACGGCAACTTTCTAGTAATGAACTAGTCCGTAACTTGA
AAGTATTTCGATTTCTTGGCTTTATATATCTTGTGGAAAGGACGAAGGCCCTCCGCGTGCAGAACCAAGA
CGCGTTAAGTCGACAATCAACCTCTGGATTACAAAATTTGTGAAAGATTGACTGGTATTCTTAACTATGT
TGCTCCTTTTACGCTATGTGGATACGCTGCTTTAATGCCTTTGTATCATGCTATTGCTTCCCGTATGGCT
TTCATTTTCTCCTCCTTGTATAAATCCTGGTTGCTGTCTCTTTATGAGGAGTTGTGGCCCGTTGTCAGGC
AACGTGGCGTGGTGTGCACTGTGTTTGCTGACGCAACCCCCACTGGTTGGGGCATTGCCACCACCTGTCA
GCTCCTTTCCGGGACTTTCGCTTTCCCCCTCCCTATTGCCACGGCGGAACTCATCGCCGCCTGCCTTGCC
CGCTGCTGGACAGGGGCTCGGCTGTTGGGCACTGACAATTCCGTGGTGTTGTCGGGGAAATCATCGTCCT
TTCCTTGGCTGCTCGCCTGTGTTGCCACCTGGATTCTGCGCGGGACGTCCTTCTGCTACGTCCCTTCGGC
CCTCAATCCAGCGGACCTTCCTTCCCGCGGCCTGCTGCCGGCTCTGCGGCCTCTTCCGCGTCTTCGCCTT
CGCCCTCAGACGAGTCGGATCTCCCTTTGGGCCGCCTCCCCGCGTCGACTTTAAGACCAATGACTTACAA
GGCAGCTGTAGATCTTAGCCACTTTTTAAAAGAAAAGGGGGGACTGGAAGGGCTAATTCACTCCCAACGA
AGACAAGATCTGCTTTTTGCTTGTACTGGGTCTCTCTGGTTAGACCAGATCTGAGCCTGGGAGCTCTCTG
GCTAACTAGGGAACCCACTGCTTAAGCCTCAATAAAGCTTGCCTTGAGTGCTTCAAGTAGTGTGTGCCCG
TCTGTTGTGTGACTCTGGTAACTAGAGATCCCTCAGACCCTTTTAGTCAGTGTGGAAAATCTCTAGCAGT
ACGTATAGTAGTTCATGTCATCTTATTATTCAGTATTTATAACTTGCAAAGAAATGAATATCAGAGAGTG
AGAGGAACTTGTTTATTGCAGCTTATAATGGTTACAAATAAAGCAATAGCATCACAAATTTCACAAATAA
AGCATTTTTTTCACTGCATTCTAGTTGTGGTTTGTCCAAACTCATCAATGTATCTTATCATGTCTGGCTC
TAGCTATCCCGCCCCTAACTCCGCCCATCCCGCCCCTAACTCCGCCCAGTTCCGCCCATTCTCCGCCCCA
TGGCTGACTAATTTTTTTTATTTATGCAGAGGCCGAGGCCGCCTCGGCCTCTGAGCTATTCCAGAAGTAG
TGAGGAGGCTTTTTTGGAGGCCTAGGGACGTACCCAATTCGCCCTATAGTGAGTCGTATTACGCGCGCTC
ACTGGCCGTCGTTTTACAACGTCGTGACTGGGAAAACCCTGGCGTTACCCAACTTAATCGCCTTGCAGCA
CATCCCCCTTTCGCCAGCTGGCGTAATAGCGAAGAGGCCCGCACCGATCGCCCTTCCCAACAGTTGCGCA
GCCTGAATGGCGAATGGG
[124 nt withheld, positions 4079-4202]
C
[91 nt withheld, positions 4204-4294]
A
[49 nt withheld, positions 4296-4344]
CCTTTGACGTTGGAGTCCACGTTCTTT
[37 nt withheld, positions 4372-4408]
ACCCTATCTCGGTCTATTCTTTTGATTTATAAGGGATTTTGCCGATTTCGGCCTATTGGTTAAAAAATGA
GCTGATTTAACAAAAATTTAACGCGAATTTTAACAAAATATTAACGCTTACAATTTAGGTGGCACTTTTC
GGGGAAATGTGCGCGGAACCCCTATTTGTTTATTTTTCTAAATACATTCAAATATGTATCCGCTCATGAG
ACAATAACCCTGATAAATGCTTCAATAATATTGAAAAAGGAAGAGTATGAGTATTCAACATTTCCGTGTC
GCCCTTATTCCCTTTTTTGCGGCATTTTGCCTTCCTGTTTTTGCTCACCCAGAAACGCTGGTGAAAGTAA
AAGATGCTGAAGATCAGTTGGGTGCACGAGTGGGTTACATCGAACTGGATCTCAACAGCGGTAAGATCCT
TGAGAGTTTTCGCCCCGAAGAACGTTTTCCAATGATGAGCACTTTTAAAGTTCTGCTATGTGGCGCGGTA
TTATCCCGTATTGACGCCGGGCAAGAGCAACTCGGTCGCCGCATACACTATTCTCAGAATGACTTGGTTG
AGTACTCACCAGTCACAGAAAAGCATCTTACGGATGGCATGACAGTAAGAGAATTATGCAGTGCTGCCAT
AACCATGAGTGATAACACTGCGGCCAACTTACTTCTGACAACGATCGGAGGACCGAAGGAGCTAACCGCT
TTTTTGCACAACATGGGGGATCATGTAACTCGCCTTGATCGTTGGGAACCGGAGCTGAATGAAGCCATAC
CAAACGACGAGCGTGACACCACGATGCCTGTAGCAATGGCAACAACGTTGCGCAAACTATTAACTGGCGA
ACTACTTACTCTAGCTTCCCGGCAACAATTAATAGACTGGATGGAGGCGGATAAAGTTGCAGGACCACTT
CTGCGCTCGGCCCTTCCGGCTGGCTGGTTTATTGCTGATAAATCTGGAGCCGGTGAGCGTGGGTCTCGCG
GTATCATTGCAGCACTGGGGCCAGATGGTAAGCCCTCCCGTATCGTAGTTATCTACACGACGGGGAGTCA
GGCAACTATGGATGAACGAAATAGACAGATCGCTGAGATAGGTGCCTCACTGATTAAGCATTGGTAACTG
TCAGACCAAGTTTACTCATATATACTTTAGATTGATTTAAAACTTCATTTTTAATTTAAAAGGATCTAGG
TGAAGATCCTTTTTGATAATCTCATGACCAAAATCCCTTAACGTGAGTTTTCGTTCCACTGAGCGTCAGA
CCCCGTAGAAAAGATCAAAGGATCTTCTTGAGATCCTTTTTTTCTGCGCGTAATCTGCTGCTTGCAAACA
AAAAAACCACCGCTACCAGCGGTGGTTTGTTTGCCGGATCAAGAGCTACCAACTCTTTTTCCGAAGGTAA
CTGGCTTCAGCAGAGCGCAGATACCAAATACTGTTCTTCTAGTGTAGCCGTAGTTAGGCCACCACTTCAA
GAACTCTGTAGCACCGCCTACATACCTCGCTCTGCTAATCCTGTTACCAGTGGCTGCTGCCAGTGGCGAT
AAGTCGTGTCTTACCGGGTTGGACTCAAGACGATAGTTACCGGATAAGGCGCAGCGGTCGGGCTGAACGG
GGGGTTCGTGCACACAGCCCAGCTTGGAGCGAACGACCTACACCGAACTGAGATACCTACAGCGTGAGCT
ATGAGAAAGCGCCACGCTTCCCGAAGGGAGAAAGGCGGACAGGTATCCGGTAAGCGGCAGGGTCGGAACA
GGAGAGCGCACGAGGGAGCTTCCAGGGGGAAACGCCTGGTATCTTTATAGTCCTGTCGGGTTTCGCCACC
TCTGACTTGAGCGTCGATTTTTGTGATGCTCGTCAGGGGGGCGGAGCCTATGGAAAAACGCCAGCAACGC
GGCCTTTTTACGGTTCCTGGCCTTTTGCTGGCCTTTTGCTCACATGTTCTTTCCTGCGTTATCCCCTGAT
TCTGTGGATAACCGTATTACCGCCTTTGAGTGAGCTGATACCGCTCGCCGCAGCCGAACGACCGAGCGCA
GCGAGTCAGTGAGCGAGGAAGCGGAAGAGCGCCCAATACGCAAACCGCCTCTCCCCGCGCGTTGGCCGAT
TCATTAATGCAGCTGGCACGACAGGTTTCCCGACTGGAAAGCGGGCAGTGAGCGCAACGCAATTAATGTG
AGTTAGCTCACTCATTAGGCACCCCAGGCTTTACACTTTATGCTTCCGGCTCGTATGTTGTGTGGAATTG
TGAGCGGATAACAATTTCACACAGGAAACAGCTATGACCATGATTACGCCAAGCGCGCAATTAACCCTCA
CTAAAGGGAACAAAAGCTGGAGCTGCAAGCTTAATGTAGTCTTATGCAATACTCTTGTAGTCTTGCAACA
TGGTAACGATGAGTTAGCAACATGCCTTACAAGGAGAGAAAAAGCACCGTGCATGCCGATTGGTGGAAGT
AAGGTGGTACGATCGTGCCTTATTAGGAAGGCAACAGACGGGTCTGACATGGATTGGACGAACCACTGAA
TTGCCGCATTGCAGAGATATTGTATTTAAGTGCCTAGCTCGATACATAAACGGGTCTCTCTGGTTAGACC
AGATCTGAGCCTGGGAGCTCTCTGGCTAACTAGGGAACCCACTGCTTAAGCCTCAATAAAGCTTGCCTTG
AGTGCTTCAAGTAGTGTGTGCCCGTCTGTTGTGTGACTCTGGTAACTAGAGATCCCTCAGACCCTTTTAG
TCAGTGTGGAAAATCTCTAGCAGTGGCGCCCGAACAGGGACTTGAAAGCGAAAGGGAAACCAGAGGAGCT
CTCTCGACGCAGGACTCGGCTTGCTGAAGCGCGCACGGCAAGAGGCGAGGGGCGGCGACTGGTGAGTACG
CCAAAAATTTTGACTAGCGGAGGCTAGAAGGAGAGAGATGGGTGCGAGAGCGTCAGTATTAAGCGGGGGA
GAATTAGATCGCGATGGGAAAAAATTCGGTTAAGGCCAGGGGGAAAGAAAAAATATAAATTAAAACATAT
AGTATGGGCAAGCAGGGAGCTAGAACGATTCGCAGTTAATCCTGGCCTGTTAGAAACATCAGAAGGCTGT
AGACAAATACTGGGACAGCTACAACCATCCCTTCAGACAGGATCAGAAGAACTTAGATCATTATATAATA
CAGTAGCAACCCTCTATTGTGTGCATCAAAGGATAGAGATAAAAGACACCAAGGAAGCTTTAGACAAGAT
AGAGGAAGAGCAAAACAAAAGTAAGACCACCGCACAGCAAGCGGCCGCTGATCTTCAGACCTGGAGGAGG
AGATATGAGGGACAATTGGAGAAGTGAATTATATAAATATAAAGTAGTAAAAATTGAACCATTAGGAGTA
GCACCCACCAAGGCAAAGAGAAGAGTGGTGCAGAGAGAAAAAAGAGCAGTGGGAATAGGAGCTTTGTTCC
TTGGGTTCTTGGGAGCAGCAGGAAGCACTATGGGCGCAGCGTCAATGACGCTGACGGTACAGGCCAGACA
ATTATTGTCTGGTATAGTGCAGCAGCAGAACAATTTGCTGAGGGCTATTGAGGCGCAACAGCATCTGTTG
CAACTCACAGTCTGGGGCATCAAGCAGCTCCAGGCAAGAATCCTGGCTGTGGAAAGATACCTAAAGGATC
AACAGCTCCTGGGGATTTGGGGTTGCTCTGGAAAACTCATTTGCACCACTGCTGTGCCTTGGAATGCTAG
TTGGAGTAATAAATCTCTGGAACAGATTTGGAATCACACGACCTGGATGGAGTGGGACAGAGAAATTAAC
AATTACACAAGCTTAATACACTCCTTAATTGAAGAATCGCAAAACCAGCAAGAAAAGAATGAACAAGAAT
TATTGGAATTAGATAAATGGGCAAGTTTGTGGAATTGGTTTAACATAACAAATTGGCTGTGGTATATAAA
ATTATTCATAATGATAGTAGGAGGCTTGGTAGGTTTAAGAATAGTTTTTGCTGTACTTTCTATAGTGAAT
AGAGTTAGGCAGGGATATTCACCATTATCGTTTCAGACCCACCTCCCAACCCCGAGGGGACCCATGCATT
GCATCTCAATTAGTCAGCAACCAGGTGTGGAAAGTCCCCAGGCTCCCCAGCAGGCAGAAGTATGCAAAGC
ATGCGTCTCAATTAGTCAGCAACCATAGTCCCGCCCCTAACTCCGCCCATCCCGCCCCTAACTCCGCCCA
GTTCCGCCCATTCTCCGCCCCATGGCTGACTAATTTTTTTTATTTATGCAGAGGCCGAGGCCGCCTCGGC
CTCTGAGCTATTCCAGAAGTAGTGAGGAGGCTTTTTTGGAGGCCTAGGCTTTTGCAAAAAGCTTTCTAGA
GGTACCACCGGAGCTTACCATGACCGAGTACAAGCCCACGGTGCGCCTCGCCACCCGCGACGACGTCCCC
AGGGCCGTACGCACCCTCGCCGCCGCGTTCGCCGACTACCCCGCCACGCGCCACACCGTCGATCCGGACC
GCCACATCGAGCGGGTCACCGAGCTGCAAGAACTCTTCCTCACGCGCGTCGGGCTCGACATCGGCAAGGT
GTGGGTCGCGGACGACGGCGCCGCCGTGGCGGTCTGGACCACGCCGGAGAGCGTCGAAGCGGGGGCGGTG
TTCGCCGAGATCGGCCCGCGCATGGCCGAGTTGAGCGGTTCCCGGCTGGCCGCGCAGCAACAGATGGAAG
GCCTCCTGGCGCCGCACCGGCCCAAGGAGCCCGCGTGGTTCCTGGCCACCGTCGGCGTCTCGCCCGACCA
CCAGGGCAAGGGTCTGGGCAGCGCCGTCGTGCTCCCCGGAGTGGAGGCGGCCGAGCGCGCCGGGGTGCCC
GCCTTCCTGGAGACCTCCGCGCCCCGCAACCTCCCCTTCTACGAGCGGCTCGGCTTCACCGTCACCGCCG
ACGTCGAGGTGCCCGAAGGACCGCGCACCTGGTGCATGACCCGCAAGCCCGGTGCCAGTTAACGAATTCT
AGATCTTGAGACAAATGGCAGTATTCATCCACAATTTTAAAAGAAAAGGGGGGATTGGGGGGTACAGTGC
AGGGGAAAGAATAGTAGACATAATAGCAACAGACATACAAACTAAAGAATTACAAAAACAAATTACAAAA
ATTCAAAATTTTCGGGTTTATTACAGGGACAGCAGAGATCCACTTTGGCGCCGGCTCGAGGCCTGCAGGT
GCAAAGATGGATAAAGTTTTAAACAGAGAGGAATCTTTGCAGCTAATGGACCTTCTAGGTCTTGAAAGGA
GTGGGAATT
