>Addgene plasmid #143362 | TFORF2930 | depositor partial sequence | sequence record 282224 | Insert
ACCGCCACCATGGATGAGTTCCACCCGTTCATCGAGGCACTGCTGCCTCACGTCCGCGCTTTCTCCTACA
CCTGGTTCAACCTGCAGGCGCGGAAGCGCAAGTACTTCAAGAAGCATGAAAAGCGGATGTCGAAGGACGA
GGAGCGGGCGGTGAAGGACGAGCTGCTGGGCGAGAAGCCCGAGATCAAGCAGAAGTGGGCATCCCGGCTG
CTGGCCAAGCTGCGCAAGGACATCCGGCCCGAGTTCCGCGAGGACTTCGTGCTGACCATCACGGGCAAGA
AGCCCCCCTGCTGCGTGCTCTCCAACCCCGACCAGAAGGGCAAGATCCGGCGGATTGACTGCCTGCGCCA
GGCTGACAAGGTGTGGCGGCTGGACCTGGTCATGGTGATTTTGTTTAAGGGGATCCCCCTGGAAAGTACT
GATGGGGAGCGGCTCTACAAGTCGCCTCAGTGCTCGAACCCCGGCCTGTGCGTCCAGCCACATCACATTG
GAGTCACAATCAAAGAACTGGATCTTTATCTGGCTTACTTTGTCCACACTCCGGAATCCGGACAATCAGA
TAGTTCAAACCAGCAAGGAGATGCGGACATCAAACCACTGCCCAACGGGCACTTAAGTTTCCAGGACTGT
TTTGTGACTTCCGGGGTCTGGAATGTGACGGAGCTGGTGAGAGTATCACAGACTCCTGTTGCAACAGCAT
CAGGGCCCAACTTCTCCCTGGCGGACCTGGAGAGTCCCAGCTACTACAACATCAACCAGGTGACCCTGGG
GCGGCGGTCCATCACCTCCCCTCCTTCCACCAGCACCACCAAGCGCCCCAAGTCCATCGATGACAGTGAG
ATGGAGAGCCCTGTTGATGACGTGTTCTATCCCGGGACAGGCCGTTCCCCAGCAGCTGGCAGCAGCCAGT
CCAGCGGGTGGCCCAACGATGTGGATGCAGGCCCGGCTTCTCTAAAGAAGTCAGGAAAGCTGGACTTCTG
CAGTGCCCTCTCCTCTCAGGGCAGCTCCCCGCGCATGGCTTTCACCCACCACCCGCTGCCTGTGCTTGCT
GGAGTCAGACCAGGGAGCCCCCGGGCCACAGCATCAGCCCTGCACTTCCCCTCCACGTCCATCATCCAGC
AGTCGAGCCCGTATTTCACGCACCCGACCATCCGCTACCACCACCACCACGGGCAGGACTCACTGAAGGA
GTTTGTGCAGTTTGTGTGCTCGGATGGCTCGGGCCAGGCCACCGGACAGCATTCGCAACGACAGGCGCCT
CCTCTGCCAACCGGTTTGTCAGCATCGGACCCCGGGACGGCAACTTTCTAGTAATGAACTAGTCCGTAAC
TTGAAAGTATTTCGATTTCTTGGCTTTATATATCTTGTGGAAAGGACGAAGGCCCTCCGCGTGCAGAACC
AAG
