>Addgene plasmid #143362 | TFORF2930 | depositor partial sequence | sequence record 282225 | Barcode
AGGCCCTCCGCGTGCAGAACCAAG
